Addgene plasmid #243053: AiP1539 - pAAV-AiE2206m-minBG-SYFP2-WPRE3-BGHpA
Purpose: AiE2206m is an enhancer sequence designed to drive AAV-mediated transgene expression in specific population sof brain cells.
Depositing lab: Allen Institute for Brain Science & Bosiljka Tasic. Depositing organization: Allen Institute.
Backbone
  Vector backbone: pAAV2
  Vector type: AAV
Growth in bacteria
  Bacterial resistance: Ampicillin, 100 μg/mL
  Growth temperature: 37°C
  Growth strain: NEB Stable
  Copy number: High Copy
Gene/Insert
  Gene/Insert name: SYFP2
  Species: Synthetic
  Cloning method: Gibson Cloning
Terms and licenses: Academic/Nonprofit Terms; Industry Terms: Not Available to Industry
How to cite: AiP1539 - pAAV-AiE2206m-minBG-SYFP2-WPRE3-BGHpA was a gift from Allen Institute for Brain Science & Bosiljka Tasic (Addgene plasmid # 243053 ; http://n2t.net/addgene:243053 ; RRID:Addgene_243053)
