[The description below was written by a language model from this plasmid's Addgene catalogue record and pLannotate feature annotations shown in this document.]
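Description:
AiP1539 - pAAV-AiE2206m-minBG-SYFP2-WPRE3-BGHpA is an adeno-associated virus transfer plasmid built on a pAAV2 backbone and intended for packaging a reporter genome into recombinant AAV for delivery to brain tissue. In bacteria it is maintained as a high-copy plasmid through a ColE1/pUC-type origin and selected with ampicillin via the β-lactamase gene and its native promoter. An f1 phage origin and short remnants of pBR322 rop and bom sequences are also present in the backbone. The annotation finds one complete AAV2 inverted terminal repeat and only short fragments of the other. This may reflect the difficulty of sequencing and annotating these hairpin-forming repeats, but it could equally indicate a partial ITR, and the record does not resolve which.

Between the ITRs lies a single expression cassette. As the name indicates, the AiE2206m enhancer is placed upstream of a minimal beta-globin promoter (minBG). A minimal promoter has little activity on its own, so expression depends on the cell-type selectivity of the enhancer. Neither the enhancer nor the minimal promoter is annotated in the feature table, but the unannotated stretch upstream of the coding sequence is where they would sit. The cassette drives SYFP2, a rapidly maturing monomeric yellow fluorescent protein derived from Aequorea victoria. It is followed by WPRE3, a shortened woodchuck hepatitis virus posttranscriptional element (detected as two WPRE fragments) that boosts transcript stability and expression, and by the bovine growth hormone polyadenylation signal.

The construct serves as an enhancer-reporter AAV for labelling specific brain cell populations with fluorescence. The record does not state which populations AiE2206m targets.
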