Features (pLannotate 1.2.2; 14 found; start..end, strand, type, name):
    148..175     -  repeat_region  AAV2 ITR (fragment): inverted terminal repeat of adeno-associated virus serotype 2 inverted
    204..231     -  repeat_region  AAV2 ITR (fragment): inverted terminal repeat of adeno-associated virus serotype 2 inverted
    304..892     -  rep_origin     ori: high-copy-number ColE1/pMB1/pBR322/pUC origin of replication
   1063..1923    -  CDS            AmpR: β-lactamase; bla; confers resistance to ampicillin, carbenicillin, and related antibiotics
   1924..2028    -  promoter       AmpR promoter: bla
   2123..2158    +  CDS            rop (fragment): Rop protein, which maintains plasmids at low copy number; rop
   2260..2309    +  misc_feature   bom (fragment): basis of mobility region from pBR322
   2310..2765    -  rep_origin     f1 ori (sequence partly withheld): f1 bacteriophage origin of replication; arrow indicates direction of (+) strand synthesis
   2784..2835    +  misc_feature   bom (fragment): basis of mobility region from pBR322
   2840..2980    -  repeat_region  AAV2 ITR: inverted terminal repeat of adeno-associated virus serotype 2 inverted
   3098..3209    -  polyA_signal   bGH poly(A) signal: bovine growth hormone polyadenylation signal
   3226..3306    -  misc_feature   WPRE (fragment): woodchuck hepatitis virus posttranscriptional regulatory element
   3312..3469    -  misc_feature   WPRE (fragment): woodchuck hepatitis virus posttranscriptional regulatory element
   3509..4225    -  CDS            SYFP2: SYFP2 is a basic (constitutively fluorescent) yellow fluorescent protein published in 2006, derived from Aequorea victoria. It is reported to be a very rapidly-maturing monomer with moderate acid sensitivity.
>Addgene plasmid #243053 | AiP1539 - pAAV-AiE2206m-minBG-SYFP2-WPRE3-BGHpA | addgene full sequence | sequence record 492118 | Addgene NGS Result
CTCCAGAGAGAAAGTGAGACAATTAAAATGACCACGTACATCCGTGGGATGAGTCTCGACAAACCACAGA
GATCACGCCGGCGATTATTACTCTTACAACGCGTGCGGCCGCAGGAACCCCTAGTGATGGAGTTGGCCAC
TCCCTCTCTGCGCGCTCGCTCGCTCACTGAGGCCGGGCGACCAAAGGTCGCCCGACGCCCGGGCGGCCTC
AGTGAGCGAGCGAGCGCGCAGCTGCCTGCAGGACATGTGAGCAAAAGGCCAGCAAAAGGCCAGGAACCGT
AAAAAGGCCGCGTTGCTGGCGTTTTTCCATAGGCTCCGCCCCCCTGACGAGCATCACAAAAATCGACGCT
CAAGTCAGAGGTGGCGAAACCCGACAGGACTATAAAGATACCAGGCGTTTCCCCCTGGAAGCTCCCTCGT
GCGCTCTCCTGTTCCGACCCTGCCGCTTACCGGATACCTGTCCGCCTTTCTCCCTTCGGGAAGCGTGGCG
CTTTCTCATAGCTCACGCTGTAGGTATCTCAGTTCGGTGTAGGTCGTTCGCTCCAAGCTGGGCTGTGTGC
ACGAACCCCCCGTTCAGCCCGACCGCTGCGCCTTATCCGGTAACTATCGTCTTGAGTCCAACCCGGTAAG
ACACGACTTATCGCCACTGGCAGCAGCCACTGGTAACAGGATTAGCAGAGCGAGGTATGTAGGCGGTGCT
ACAGAGTTCTTGAAGTGGTGGCCTAACTACGGCTACACTAGAAGAACAGTATTTGGTATCTGCGCTCTGC
TGAAGCCAGTTACCTTCGGAAAAAGAGTTGGTAGCTCTTGATCCGGCAAACAAACCACCGCTGGTAGCGG
TGGTTTTTTTGTTTGCAAGCAGCAGATTACGCGCAGAAAAAAAGGATCTCAAGAAGATCCTTTGATCTTT
TCTACGGGGTCTGACGCTCAGTGGAACGAAAACTCACGTTAAGGGATTTTGGTCATGAGATTATCAAAAA
GGATCTTCACCTAGATCCTTTTAAATTAAAAATGAAGTTTTAAATCAATCTAAAGTATATATGAGTAAAC
TTGGTCTGACAGTTACCAATGCTTAATCAGTGAGGCACCTATCTCAGCGATCTGTCTATTTCGTTCATCC
ATAGTTGCCTGACTCCCCGTCGTGTAGATAACTACGATACGGGAGGGCTTACCATCTGGCCCCAGTGCTG
CAATGATACCGCGAGACCCACGCTCACCGGCTCCAGATTTATCAGCAATAAACCAGCCAGCCGGAAGGGC
CGAGCGCAGAAGTGGTCCTGCAACTTTATCCGCCTCCATCCAGTCTATTAATTGTTGCCGGGAAGCTAGA
GTAAGTAGTTCGCCAGTTAATAGTTTGCGCAACGTTGTTGCCATTGCTACAGGCATCGTGGTGTCACGCT
CGTCGTTTGGTATGGCTTCATTCAGCTCCGGTTCCCAACGATCAAGGCGAGTTACATGATCCCCCATGTT
GTGCAAAAAAGCGGTTAGCTCCTTCGGTCCTCCGATCGTTGTCAGAAGTAAGTTGGCCGCAGTGTTATCA
CTCATGGTTATGGCAGCACTGCATAATTCTCTTACTGTCATGCCATCCGTAAGATGCTTTTCTGTGACTG
GTGAGTACTCAACCAAGTCATTCTGAGAATAGTGTATGCGGCGACCGAGTTGCTCTTGCCCGGCGTCAAT
ACGGGATAATACCGCGCCACATAGCAGAACTTTAAAAGTGCTCATCATTGGAAAACGTTCTTCGGGGCGA
AAACTCTCAAGGATCTTACCGCTGTTGAGATCCAGTTCGATGTAACCCACTCGTGCACCCAACTGATCTT
CAGCATCTTTTACTTTCACCAGCGTTTCTGGGTGAGCAAAAACAGGAAGGCAAAATGCCGCAAAAAAGGG
AATAAGGGCGACACGGAAATGTTGAATACTCATACTCTTCCTTTTTCAATATTATTGAAGCATTTATCAG
GGTTATTGTCTCATGAGCGGATACATATTTGAATGTATTTAGAAAAATAAACAAATAGGGGTTCCGCGCA
CATTTCCCCGAAAAGTGCCACCTGACGTCTAAGAAACCATTATTATCATGACATTAACCTATAAAAATAG
GCGTATCACGAGGCCCTTTCGTCTCGCGCGTTTCGGTGATGACGGTGAAAACCTCTGACACATGCAGCTC
CCGGAGACGGTCACAGCTTGTCTGTAAGCGGATGCCGGGAGCAGACAAGCCCGTCAGGGCGCGTCAGCGG
GTGTTGGCGGGTGTCGGGGCTGGCTTAACTATGCGGCATCAGAGCAGATTGTACTGAGAGTGCACCATAA
AATTGTAAACGTTAATATTTTGTTAAAATTCGCGTTAAATTTTTGTTAAATCAGCTCATTTTTTAACCAA
TAGACCGAAATCGGCAAAATCCCTTATAAATCAAAAGAATAGCCCGAGATAGAGT
[37 nt withheld, positions 2436-2472]
AAAGAACGTGGACTCCAACGTCAAAGG
[141 nt withheld, positions 2500-2640]
G
[46 nt withheld, positions 2642-2687]
A
[95 nt withheld, positions 2689-2783]
TATGCGGTGTGAAATACCGCACAGATGCGTAAGGAGAAAATACCGCATCAGGCGCCCCTGCAGGCAGCTG
CGCGCTCGCTCGCTCACTGAGGCCGCCCGGGCAAAGCCCGGGCGTCGGGCGACCTTTGGTCGCCCGGCCT
CAGTGAGCGAGCGAGCGCGCAGAGAGGGAGTGGCCAACTCCATCACTAGGGGTTCCTGCGGCCGCTCGGT
CCGCACGTGAGATCTCATGCCTGCTATTGTCTTCCCAATCCTCCCCCTTGCTGTCCTGCCCCACCCCACC
CCCCAGAATAGAATGACACCTACTCAGACAATGCGATGCAATTTCCTCATTTTATTAGGAAAGGACAGTG
GGAGTGGCACCTTCCAGGGTCAAGGAAGGCACGGGGGAGGGGCAAACAACAGATGGCTGGCAACTAGAAG
GCACAGTCGAAGATCTCTCGAGCCACGGAATTGTCAGTGCCCAACAGCCGAGCCCCTGTCCAGCAGCGGG
CAAGGCAGGCGGCGATGAGTTCCGCCGTGGCAAGAACTAACCAGGATTTATACAAGGAGGAGAAAATGAA
AGCCATACGGGAAGCAATAGCATGATACAAAGGCATTAAAGCAGCGTATCCACATAGCGTAAAAGGAGCA
ACATAGTTAAGAATACCAGTCAATCTTTCACAAATTTTGTAATCCAGAGGTTGATTATGATATCGAATTC
GCGGCCGCGGCGCGCCGTCGACTTACTTGTACAGCTCGTCCATGCCGAGAGTGATCCCGGCGGCGGTCAC
GAACTCCAGCAGGACCATGTGATCGCGCTTCTCGTTGGGGTCTTTGCTCAGCTTGGACTGGTAGCTCAGG
TAGTGGTTGTCGGGCAGCAGCACGGGGCCGTCGCCGATGGGGGTGTTCTGCTGGTAGTGGTCGGCGAGCT
GCACGCCGCCGTCCTCGATGTTGTGGCGGATCTTGAAGTTGGCCTTGATGCCGTTCTTCTGCTTGTCGGC
GGTGATATAGACGTTGTGGCTGTTGTAGTTGTACTCCAGCTTGTGCCCCAGGATGTTGCCGTCCTCCTTG
AAGTCGATGCCCTTCAGCTCGATGCGGTTCACCAGGGTGTCGCCCTCGAACTTCACCTCGGCGCGGGTCT
TGTAGTTGCCGTCGTCCTTGAAGAAGATGGTGCGCTCCTGGACGTAGCCTTCGGGCATGGCGGACTTGAA
GAAGTCGTGCTGCTTCATGTGGTCGGGGTAGCGGGCGAAGCACTGCACGCCGTAGCCCAGGGTGGTCACG
AGGGTGGGCCAGGGCACGGGCAGCTTGCCGGTGGTGCAGATCAGCTTCAGGGTCAGCTTGCCGTAGGTGG
CATCGCCCTCGCCCTCGCCGGACACGCTGAACTTGTGGCCGTTTACGTCGCCGTCCAGCTCGACCAGGAT
GGGCACCACCCCGGTGAACAGCTCCTCGCCCTTGCTCACCATGGTGGCGACCGGTAGCGCTAGCTTCGAA
AGATCTGGATCCCAGAAGCAAATGTAAGCAATAGATGGCTCTGCCCTGACTTTTATGCCCAGCCCGAGCT
CCGCCGGCGTTATCAGAACCAGAGCCAATGTGCTTAATGAGGACTGAATTGGCACTCGTGGGGACGAGAT
CATGCCAGCAAGAATGCGCAGAAGTGGACAGACAAAGAGGATATTAAAAGTACAGGGAGCGATGAGCAGA
TAGCCAGGACAAAGACAAGACACAGAAAGGGACATCGGGCGGATATTGGAGCAGATAGGTTGGTGTGTGG
AGCACACTTCCGGAAAGACTTTCCATTGATACGTCGCTGTCTCCAGAGTGGAGTCAAACACCAGGCCGAA
GGGAATGGGAGAGCAGTGGGGAAGGTTAGGCCACACCTCTGATGAGGGTACAAGGAGAAAGGCAGACCTG
GAAGCAGCGAGGGCAGCCTAGAGGGCATCCAGTGCATCTCTGCATCAGGCACTCACCTCAAGCCTGACAG
TGGGGTAGAGACTG
